>Addgene plasmid #29352 | pGEX-5X-1-DJ1-E64D | addgene partial sequence | sequence record 34749 | 29352 with pGEX-5
GTCGTGGGATCCCCGAATTCATGGCTTCCAAAAGAGCTCTGGTCATCCTGGCTAAAGGAGCAGAGGAAAT
GGAGACGGTCATCCCTGTAGATGTCATGAGGCGAGCTGGGATTAAGGTCACCGTTGCAGGCCTGGCTGGA
AAAGACCCAGTACAGTGTAGCCGTGATGTGGTCATTTGTCCTGATGCCAGCCTTGAAGATGCAAAAAAAG
ACGGACCATATGATGTGGTGGTTCTACCAGGAGGTAATCTGGGCGCACAGAATTTATCTGAGTCTGCTGC
TGTGAAGGAGATACTGAAGGAGCAGGAAAACCGGAAGGGCCTGATAGCCGCCATCTGTGCAGGTCCTACT
GCTCTGTTGGCTCATGAAATAGGTTTTGGAAGTAAAGTTACAACACACCCTCTTGCTAAAGACAAAATGA
TGAATGGAGGTCATTACACCTACTCTGAGAATCGTGTGGAAAAAGACGGCCTGATTCTTACAAGCCGGGG
GCCTGGGACCAGCTTCGAGTTTGCGCTTGCAATTGTTGAAGCCCTGAATGGCAAGGA
