[The description below was written by a language model from this plasmid's Addgene catalogue record.]
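Description:
pGEX-5X-1-DJ1-E64D is a bacterial expression plasmid built on the commercial pGEX-5X-1 backbone (about 5 kb without insert), designed to produce a glutathione S-transferase fusion protein in E. coli. It is maintained as a high-copy plasmid under ampicillin selection. The record does not include a feature table, so the promoter, origin and other backbone elements are not explicitly listed. As general background, pGEX-series vectors use an IPTG-inducible tac promoter with a plasmid-borne lacI repressor gene, and the 5X variants place a Factor Xa protease recognition site between GST and the cloned protein so that the tag can be removed after purification.

The insert is human DJ1 (PARK7), cloned by restriction enzyme methods in frame behind the backbone-encoded N-terminal GST tag. It carries a Glu64Asp (E64D) substitution. PARK7 is a gene associated with recessive early-onset parkinsonism, and the associated publication examined how DJ-1 mutations and polymorphisms affect protein stability and subcellular localization, so this construct is evidently one of a set of variant DJ-1 plasmids from that work. The GST fusion allows affinity capture of the recombinant protein on glutathione resin, making the plasmid suitable for producing purified mutant DJ-1 for biochemical comparison with the wild-type protein, for example in stability, structural or interaction assays. The record does not specify the exact restriction sites used for cloning or the particular experiments for which this GST version was used.
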