Addgene plasmid #29352: pGEX-5X-1-DJ1-E64D
Depositing lab: Mark Cookson. Depositing organization: National Institute on Aging (NIA). Publication: Effects of DJ-1 mutations and polymorphisms on protein stability and subcellular localization. Blackinton J, Ahmad R, Miller DW, van der Brug MP, Canet-Aviles RM, Hague SM, Kaleem M, Cookson MR. Brain Res Mol Brain Res. 2005 Mar 24. 134(1):76-83. 10.1016/j.molbrainres.2004.09.004 PubMed 15790532.
Backbone
  Vector backbone: pGEX-5X-1
  Backbone manufacturer: Amersham
  Backbone size w/o insert (bp): 5000
  Vector type: Bacterial Expression
Growth in bacteria
  Bacterial resistance: Ampicillin, 100 μg/mL
  Growth temperature: 37°C
  Growth strain: DH5alpha
  Copy number: High Copy
Gene/Insert
  Gene/Insert name: DJ1
  Species: H. sapiens (human)
  Mutation: Glu64Asp
  GenBank ID: AF021819
  Entrez Gene: PARK7 (a.k.a. DJ-1, DJ1, GATD2, HEL-S-67p)
  Tag / fusion protein: GST (N terminal on backbone)
  Cloning method: Restriction Enzyme
  Sequencing primers: 5′ pGEX5'; 3′ pGEX3'
Terms and licenses: Academic/Nonprofit Terms; Industry Terms: Not Available to Industry
How to cite: pGEX-5X-1-DJ1-E64D was a gift from Mark Cookson (Addgene plasmid # 29352 ; http://n2t.net/addgene:29352 ; RRID:Addgene_29352)
